Addgene plasmid #144183: TFORF1536
Purpose: Lentiviral vector for overexpressing transcription factor ORFs with unique 24-bp barcodes. Barcodes facilitate identification of transcription factors in pooled screens.
Depositing lab: Feng Zhang. Depositing organization: Broad Institute. Publication: A transcription factor atlas of directed differentiation. Joung J, Ma S, Tay T, Geiger-Schuller KR, Kirchgatterer PC, Verdine VK, Guo B, Arias-Garcia MA, Allen WE, Singh A, Kuksenko O, Abudayyeh OO, Gootenberg JS, Fu Z, Macrae RK, Buenrostro JD, Regev A, Zhang F. Cell. 2023 Jan 5;186(1):209-229.e26. doi: 10.1016/j.cell.2022.11.026. PubMed 36608654.
Backbone
  Vector backbone: pLX_TRC317
  Backbone manufacturer: Broad Institute Genetic Perturbation Platform
  Backbone size w/o insert (bp): 8264
  Vector type: Mammalian Expression, Lentiviral
  Selectable markers: Puromycin
Growth in bacteria
  Bacterial resistance: Ampicillin, 100 μg/mL
  Growth temperature: 37°C
  Growth strain: NEB Stable
  Copy number: High Copy
Gene/Insert
  Gene/Insert name: ZBTB44
  Species: H. sapiens (human)
  Insert size (bp): 1526
  Entrez Gene: ZBTB44 (a.k.a. BTBD15, ZNF851, HSPC063, MGC26123, MGC57431, MGC60348, MGC88058)
  Promoter: EF1a
  Cloning method: Unknown
  Sequencing primers: 5′ GGGTGGAGACTGAAGTTAGGCCAG; 3′ CACATAGCGTAAAAGGAGCAACATAG
Terms and licenses: Academic/Nonprofit Terms; Industry Terms: Not Available to Industry
Depositor comments: NM_001301099,XM_017017623,ENST00000530205 . The transcription factor ORF portion of this plasmid was synthesized by Genewiz. Please test multiple small colonies in case of plasmid recombination. To make this collection available in a timely manner, a portion of this collection was not fully sequenced by Addgene. If an Addgene verified full plasmid sequence is not available, please contact us prior to placing an order to request the full sequence.
How to cite: TFORF1536 was a gift from Feng Zhang (Addgene plasmid # 144183 ; http://n2t.net/addgene:144183 ; RRID:Addgene_144183)
