[The description below was written by a language model from this plasmid's Addgene catalogue record and pLannotate feature annotations shown in this document.]
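Description:
TFORF1536 is a lentiviral mammalian expression plasmid built on the pLX_TRC317 backbone that carries the human transcription factor ZBTB44 as a barcoded open reading frame. It is one member of a large collection of transcription factor overexpression constructs. It is propagated in E. coli through a high-copy ColE1/pUC-type origin with ampicillin selection (AmpR under its own bla promoter). The backbone also retains an f1 origin and remnants of a lac/lacZα cloning region flanked by T7 and T3 promoters. The depositor warns that the plasmid can recombine, as is common for LTR-containing vectors.

The viral cassette follows a third-generation, self-inactivating design. An RSV promoter drives a truncated HIV-1 5' LTR, followed by the Ψ packaging signal with a gag fragment, the Rev response element for Rev-dependent nuclear export of genomic RNA, and a cPPT/CTS, and it ends in a ΔU3 3' LTR with a downstream SV40 poly(A) signal. Two expression units lie between the LTRs. An SV40 early promoter/origin region drives puromycin N-acetyltransferase for selecting transduced cells, and the strong constitutive EF-1α promoter drives the ZBTB44 ORF. The annotation tool matched this ORF to the rat Zbtb44 orthologue, but the catalogue records it as a synthesized human sequence corresponding to listed human transcript isoforms. A WPRE downstream of the ORF enhances transcript expression.

The unique 24-bp barcode described in the record is not annotated in the feature table, so its exact position is not stated. The barcode lets this factor be identified by sequencing in pooled overexpression screens, such as those probing directed cell differentiation.
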