Features (pLannotate 1.2.2; 31 found; start..end, strand, type, name):
      5..231     +  promoter       RSV promoter: Rous sarcoma virus enhancer/promoter
    232..412     +  LTR            5' LTR (truncated): truncated 5' long terminal repeat (LTR) from HIV-1
    459..584     +  misc_feature   HIV-1 Ψ: packaging signal of human immunodeficiency virus type 1
    568..931     +  CDS            HIV-1 gag (fragment): gag protein from human immunodeficiency virus 1; gag
   1077..1310    +  misc_feature   RRE: The Rev response element (RRE) of HIV-1 allows for Rev-dependent mRNA export from the nucleus to the cytoplasm.
   1687..1713    +  CDS            Rev (fragment): human immunodeficiency virus 1 (HIV-1) Rev protein; rev; enhances nuclear export of unspliced and incompletely spliced viral mRNAs
   1720..1743    +  promoter       SV40 promoter (fragment): SV40 early promoter
   1744..1815    +  promoter       SV40 promoter (fragment): SV40 enhancer and early promoter
   1839..1974    +  rep_origin     SV40 ori: SV40 origin of replication
   2020..2616    +  CDS            PuroR (fragment): puromycin N-acetyltransferase; pac from Streptomyces; confers resistance to puromycin
   2665..2782    +  misc_feature   cPPT/CTS: central polypurine tract and central termination sequence of HIV-1
   2847..2913    +  CDS            small t antigen (fragment): SV40 (simian virus 40) small t antigen
   2920..4098    +  promoter       EF-1α promoter: strong constitutive promoter for human elongation factor EF-1α
   4115..5467    +  CDS            Zbtb44: ZBT44_RAT - Also known as Btbd15. Experimental evidence at protein level: Swiss-Prot protein existence level 1. From Rattus norvegicus (Rat).
   5552..5605    +  promoter       U6 promoter (fragment): RNA polymerase III promoter for human U6 snRNA
   5647..6235    +  misc_feature   WPRE: woodchuck hepatitis virus posttranscriptional regulatory element
   6286..6305    +  misc_feature   cPPT/CTS (fragment): central polypurine tract and central termination sequence of HIV-1
   6307..6540    +  LTR            3' LTR (ΔU3): self-inactivating 3' long terminal repeat (LTR) from HIV-1
   6618..6739    +  polyA_signal   SV40 poly(A) signal: SV40 polyadenylation signal
   6779..6914    +  rep_origin     SV40 ori: SV40 origin of replication
   6935..6953    -  promoter       T7 promoter: promoter for bacteriophage T7 RNA polymerase
   6961..7116    +  CDS            lacZα (fragment): LacZα fragment of β-galactosidase; lacZ fragment
   7121..7549    +  rep_origin     f1 ori (sequence partly withheld): f1 bacteriophage origin of replication; arrow indicates direction of (+) strand synthesis
   7602..7706    +  promoter       AmpR promoter: bla
   7707..8567    +  CDS            AmpR: β-lactamase; bla; confers resistance to ampicillin, carbenicillin, and related antibiotics
   8738..9326    +  rep_origin     ori: high-copy-number ColE1/pMB1/pBR322/pUC origin of replication
   9509..9601    +  CDS            lacI (fragment): lac repressor; lacI; The lac repressor binds to the lac operator to inhibit transcription in E. coli. This inhibition can be relieved by adding lactose or isopropyl-β-D-thiogalactopyranoside (IPTG).
   9614..9635    +  protein_bind   CAP binding site: CAP binding activates transcription in the presence of cAMP. E. coli catabolite activator protein
   9650..9680    +  promoter       lac promoter: promoter for the E. coli lac operon
   9688..9704    +  protein_bind   lac operator: The lac repressor binds to the lac operator to inhibit transcription in E. coli. This inhibition can be relieved by adding lactose or isopropyl-β-D-thiogalactopyranoside (IPTG). lac repressor encoded by lacI
   9749..9767    +  promoter       T3 promoter: promoter for bacteriophage T3 RNA polymerase
>Addgene plasmid #144183 | TFORF1536 | addgene full sequence | sequence record 404071 | Addgene NGS Result
TTAATGTAGTCTTATGCAATACTCTTGTAGTCTTGCAACATGGTAACGATGAGTTAGCAACATGCCTTAC
AAGGAGAGAAAAAGCACCGTGCATGCCGATTGGTGGAAGTAAGGTGGTACGATCGTGCCTTATTAGGAAG
GCAACAGACGGGTCTGACATGGATTGGACGAACCACTGAATTGCCGCATTGCAGAGATATTGTATTTAAG
TGCCTAGCTCGATACATAAACGGGTCTCTCTGGTTAGACCAGATCTGAGCCTGGGAGCTCTCTGGCTAAC
TAGGGAACCCACTGCTTAAGCCTCAATAAAGCTTGCCTTGAGTGCTTCAAGTAGTGTGTGCCCGTCTGTT
GTGTGACTCTGGTAACTAGAGATCCCTCAGACCCTTTTAGTCAGTGTGGAAAATCTCTAGCAGTGGCGCC
CGAACAGGGACTTGAAAGCGAAAGGGAAACCAGAGGAGCTCTCTCGACGCAGGACTCGGCTTGCTGAAGC
GCGCACGGCAAGAGGCGAGGGGCGGCGACTGGTGAGTACGCCAAAAATTTTGACTAGCGGAGGCTAGAAG
GAGAGAGATGGGTGCGAGAGCGTCAGTATTAAGCGGGGGAGAATTAGATCGCGATGGGAAAAAATTCGGT
TAAGGCCAGGGGGAAAGAAAAAATATAAATTAAAACATATAGTATGGGCAAGCAGGGAGCTAGAACGATT
CGCAGTTAATCCTGGCCTGTTAGAAACATCAGAAGGCTGTAGACAAATACTGGGACAGCTACAACCATCC
CTTCAGACAGGATCAGAAGAACTTAGATCATTATATAATACAGTAGCAACCCTCTATTGTGTGCATCAAA
GGATAGAGATAAAAGACACCAAGGAAGCTTTAGACAAGATAGAGGAAGAGCAAAACAAAAGTAAGACCAC
CGCACAGCAAGCGGCCGCTGATCTTCAGACCTGGAGGAGGAGATATGAGGGACAATTGGAGAAGTGAATT
ATATAAATATAAAGTAGTAAAAATTGAACCATTAGGAGTAGCACCCACCAAGGCAAAGAGAAGAGTGGTG
CAGAGAGAAAAAAGAGCAGTGGGAATAGGAGCTTTGTTCCTTGGGTTCTTGGGAGCAGCAGGAAGCACTA
TGGGCGCAGCGTCAATGACGCTGACGGTACAGGCCAGACAATTATTGTCTGGTATAGTGCAGCAGCAGAA
CAATTTGCTGAGGGCTATTGAGGCGCAACAGCATCTGTTGCAACTCACAGTCTGGGGCATCAAGCAGCTC
CAGGCAAGAATCCTGGCTGTGGAAAGATACCTAAAGGATCAACAGCTCCTGGGGATTTGGGGTTGCTCTG
GAAAACTCATTTGCACCACTGCTGTGCCTTGGAATGCTAGTTGGAGTAATAAATCTCTGGAACAGATTTG
GAATCACACGACCTGGATGGAGTGGGACAGAGAAATTAACAATTACACAAGCTTAATACACTCCTTAATT
GAAGAATCGCAAAACCAGCAAGAAAAGAATGAACAAGAATTATTGGAATTAGATAAATGGGCAAGTTTGT
GGAATTGGTTTAACATAACAAATTGGCTGTGGTATATAAAATTATTCATAATGATAGTAGGAGGCTTGGT
AGGTTTAAGAATAGTTTTTGCTGTACTTTCTATAGTGAATAGAGTTAGGCAGGGATATTCACCATTATCG
TTTCAGACCCACCTCCCAACCCCGAGGGGACCCATGCATTGCATCTCAATTAGTCAGCAACCAGGTGTGG
AAAGTCCCCAGGCTCCCCAGCAGGCAGAAGTATGCAAAGCATGCGTCTCAATTAGTCAGCAACCATAGTC
CCGCCCCTAACTCCGCCCATCCCGCCCCTAACTCCGCCCAGTTCCGCCCATTCTCCGCCCCATGGCTGAC
TAATTTTTTTTATTTATGCAGAGGCCGAGGCCGCCTCGGCCTCTGAGCTATTCCAGAAGTAGTGAGGAGG
CTTTTTTGGAGGCCTAGGCTTTTGCAAAAAGCTTTCTAGAGGTACCACCGGAGCTTACCATGACCGAGTA
CAAGCCCACGGTGCGCCTCGCCACCCGCGACGACGTCCCCAGGGCCGTACGCACCCTCGCCGCCGCGTTC
GCCGACTACCCCGCCACGCGCCACACCGTCGATCCGGACCGCCACATCGAGCGGGTCACCGAGCTGCAAG
AACTCTTCCTCACGCGCGTCGGGCTCGACATCGGCAAGGTGTGGGTCGCGGACGACGGCGCCGCCGTGGC
GGTCTGGACCACGCCGGAGAGCGTCGAAGCGGGGGCGGTGTTCGCCGAGATCGGCCCGCGCATGGCCGAG
TTGAGCGGTTCCCGGCTGGCCGCGCAGCAACAGATGGAAGGCCTCCTGGCGCCGCACCGGCCCAAGGAGC
CCGCGTGGTTCCTGGCCACCGTCGGCGTCTCGCCCGACCACCAGGGCAAGGGTCTGGGCAGCGCCGTCGT
GCTCCCCGGAGTGGAGGCGGCCGAGCGCGCCGGGGTGCCCGCCTTCCTGGAGACCTCCGCGCCCCGCAAC
CTCCCCTTCTACGAGCGGCTCGGCTTCACCGTCACCGCCGACGTCGAGGTGCCCGAAGGACCGCGCACCT
GGTGCATGACCCGCAAGCCCGGTGCCAGTTAACGAATTCTAGATCTTGAGACAAATGGCAGTATTCATCC
ACAATTTTAAAAGAAAAGGGGGGATTGGGGGGTACAGTGCAGGGGAAAGAATAGTAGACATAATAGCAAC
AGACATACAAACTAAAGAATTACAAAAACAAATTACAAAAATTCAAAATTTTCGGGTTTATTACAGGGAC
AGCAGAGATCCACTTTGGCGCCGGCTCGAGGCCTGCAGGTGCAAAGATGGATAAAGTTTTAAACAGAGAG
GAATCTTTGCAGCTAATGGACCTTCTAGGTCTTGAAAGGAGTGGGAATTGGCTCCGGTGCCCGTCAGTGG
GCAGAGCGCACATCGCCCACAGTCCCCGAGAAGTTGGGGGGAGGGGTCGGCAATTGAACCGGTGCCTAGA
GAAGGTGGCGCGGGGTAAACTGGGAAAGTGATGTCGTGTACTGGCTCCGCCTTTTTCCCGAGGGTGGGGG
AGAACCGTATATAAGTGCAGTAGTCGCCGTGAACGTTCTTTTTCGCAACGGGTTTGCCGCCAGAACACAG
GTAAGTGCCGTGTGTGGTTCCCGCGGGCCTGGCCTCTTTACGGGTTATGGCCCTTGCGTGCCTTGAATTA
CTTCCACCTGGCTGCAGTACGTGATTCTTGATCCCGAGCTTCGGGTTGGAAGTGGGTGGGAGAGTTCGAG
GCCTTGCGCTTAAGGAGCCCCTTCGCCTCGTGCTTGAGTTGAGGCCTGGCCTGGGCGCTGGGGCCGCCGC
GTGCGAATCTGGTGGCACCTTCGCGCCTGTCTCGCTGCTTTCGATAAGTCTCTAGCCATTTAAAATTTTT
GATGACCTGCTGCGACGCTTTTTTTCTGGCAAGATAGTCTTGTAAATGCGGGCCAAGATCTGCACACTGG
TATTTCGGTTTTTGGGGCCGCGGGCGGCGACGGGGCCCGTGCGTCCCAGCGCACATGTTCGGCGAGGCGG
GGCCTGCGAGCGCGGCCACCGAGAATCGGACGGGGGTAGTCTCAAGCTGGCCGGCCTGCTCTGGTGCCTG
GCCTCGCGCCGCCGTGTATCGCCCCGCCCTGGGCGGCAAGGCTGGCCCGGTCGGCACCAGTTGCGTGAGC
GGAAAGATGGCCGCTTCCCGGCCCTGCTGCAGGGAGCTCAAAATGGAGGACGCGGCGCTCGGGAGAGCGG
GCGGGTGAGTCACCCACACAAAGGAAAAGGGCCTTTCCGTCCTCAGCCGTCGCTTCATGTGACTCCACGG
AGTACCGGGCGCCGTCCAGGCACCTCGATTAGTTCTCGAGCTTTTGGAGTACGTCGTCTTTAGGTTGGGG
GGAGGGGTTTTATGCGATGGAGTTTCCCCACACTGAGTGGGTGGAGACTGAAGTTAGGCCAGCTTGGCAC
TTGATGTAATTCTCCTTGGAATTTGCCCTTTTTGAGTTTGGATCTTGGTTCATTCTCAAGCCTCAGACAG
TGGTTCAAAGTTTTTTTCTTCCATTTCAGGTGTCGTGAGGCTAGCACCGCCACCATGGGTGTGAAAACAT
TTACTCATAGCTCCTCTTCCCACAGCCAGGAAATGCTTGGAAAGCTAAATATGCTGCGAAATGATGGACA
TTTTTGTGATATCACTATTCGTGTCCAGGACAAAATCTTCCGGGCACATAAGGTGGTACTAGCAGCTTGC
AGTGATTTCTTTCGCACCAAACTTGTAGGCCAAGCCGAGGATGAGAACAAGAATGTGTTGGATCTGCATC
ATGTTACAGTGACTGGCTTTATACCTCTTTTAGAATATGCTTACACAGCCACTCTATCAATTAACACAGA
AAATATTATTGATGTTCTAGCAGCAGCCAGCTATATGCAAATGTTCAGTGTTGCCAGCACCTGCTCAGAG
TTCATGAAATCAAGCATTTTATGGAATACACCCAACAGCCAACCTGAAAAGGGTCTAGATGCTGGACAAG
AAAATAATTCTAACTGCAATTTTACTTCTCGAGATGGGAGCATTTCTCCCGTGTCCTCAGAGTGCAGTGT
GGTAGAAAGAACCATTCCTGTCTGCCGAGAATCCCGGAGAAAGCGCAAAAGCTACATTGTTATGTCTCCT
GAAAGTCCTGTAAAGTGTGGCACACAAACAAGCTCACCCCAGGTATTGAATTCTTCAGCTTCCTACTCAG
AAAATAGAAACCAACCAGTTGACTCTTCCTTAGCTTTTCCTTGGACTTTTCCTTTTGGAATTGATCGAAG
GATTCAGCCTGAGAAAGTTAAGCAAGCAGAAAATACCCGGACTTTAGAATTACCTGGCCCATCTGAGACC
GGTAGAAGAATGGCTGATTATGTGACTTGTGAGAGCACAAAAACTACCTTGCCTTTAGGTACCGAAGAAG
ATGTCCGGGTCAAAGTAGAAAGATTAAGTGATGAGGAGGTCCATGAGGAAGTGTCCCAGCCTGTCAGTGC
ATCTCAGAGTTCGCTGAGTGATCAGCAGACAGTTCCAGGAAGTGAACAAGTCCAAGAGGACCTTCTGATT
AGTCCACAGTCTTCCTCTATAGGCTCAGTAGATGAAGGCGTTTCTGAGGGCTTGCCTACACTTCAAAGCA
CGTCTAGCACTAATGCTCCTCCGGATGATGATGATCGATTGGAAAATGTTCAGTATCCCTACCAACTCTA
CATTGCTCCTTCCACCAGCAGTACAGAGCGACCAAGTCCAAATGGTCCCGACAGACCTTTTCAGTGTCCA
ACCTGCGGGGTGCGATTCACCCGTATTCAGAACCTAAAGCAGCACATGCTCATCCACTCAGGAATTAAAC
CATTTCAGTGTGACCGCTGTGGGAAAAAGTTCACCAGGGCTTACTCGCTAAAGATGCATCGCCTAAAGCA
TGAAGTACCACTCCAAAGGCAAGGAACCATGATTGACAACAGTCAAGCTGTGGATGAAATGACCAGGAAC
GGAGAATAGTAATGAACTAGTCCGTAACTTGAAAGTATTTCGATTTCTTGGCTTTATATATCTTGTGGAA
AGGACGATAGTCGGCGCGTAGCTGCGGGTAGACGCGTTAAGTCGACAATCAACCTCTGGATTACAAAATT
TGTGAAAGATTGACTGGTATTCTTAACTATGTTGCTCCTTTTACGCTATGTGGATACGCTGCTTTAATGC
CTTTGTATCATGCTATTGCTTCCCGTATGGCTTTCATTTTCTCCTCCTTGTATAAATCCTGGTTGCTGTC
TCTTTATGAGGAGTTGTGGCCCGTTGTCAGGCAACGTGGCGTGGTGTGCACTGTGTTTGCTGACGCAACC
CCCACTGGTTGGGGCATTGCCACCACCTGTCAGCTCCTTTCCGGGACTTTCGCTTTCCCCCTCCCTATTG
CCACGGCGGAACTCATCGCCGCCTGCCTTGCCCGCTGCTGGACAGGGGCTCGGCTGTTGGGCACTGACAA
TTCCGTGGTGTTGTCGGGGAAATCATCGTCCTTTCCTTGGCTGCTCGCCTGTGTTGCCACCTGGATTCTG
CGCGGGACGTCCTTCTGCTACGTCCCTTCGGCCCTCAATCCAGCGGACCTTCCTTCCCGCGGCCTGCTGC
CGGCTCTGCGGCCTCTTCCGCGTCTTCGCCTTCGCCCTCAGACGAGTCGGATCTCCCTTTGGGCCGCCTC
CCCGCGTCGACTTTAAGACCAATGACTTACAAGGCAGCTGTAGATCTTAGCCACTTTTTAAAAGAAAAGG
GGGGACTGGAAGGGCTAATTCACTCCCAACGAAGACAAGATCTGCTTTTTGCTTGTACTGGGTCTCTCTG
GTTAGACCAGATCTGAGCCTGGGAGCTCTCTGGCTAACTAGGGAACCCACTGCTTAAGCCTCAATAAAGC
TTGCCTTGAGTGCTTCAAGTAGTGTGTGCCCGTCTGTTGTGTGACTCTGGTAACTAGAGATCCCTCAGAC
CCTTTTAGTCAGTGTGGAAAATCTCTAGCAGTACGTATAGTAGTTCATGTCATCTTATTATTCAGTATTT
ATAACTTGCAAAGAAATGAATATCAGAGAGTGAGAGGAACTTGTTTATTGCAGCTTATAATGGTTACAAA
TAAAGCAATAGCATCACAAATTTCACAAATAAAGCATTTTTTTCACTGCATTCTAGTTGTGGTTTGTCCA
AACTCATCAATGTATCTTATCATGTCTGGCTCTAGCTATCCCGCCCCTAACTCCGCCCATCCCGCCCCTA
ACTCCGCCCAGTTCCGCCCATTCTCCGCCCCATGGCTGACTAATTTTTTTTATTTATGCAGAGGCCGAGG
CCGCCTCGGCCTCTGAGCTATTCCAGAAGTAGTGAGGAGGCTTTTTTGGAGGCCTAGGGACGTACCCAAT
TCGCCCTATAGTGAGTCGTATTACGCGCGCTCACTGGCCGTCGTTTTACAACGTCGTGACTGGGAAAACC
CTGGCGTTACCCAACTTAATCGCCTTGCAGCACATCCCCCTTTCGCCAGCTGGCGTAATAGCGAAGAGGC
CCGCACCGATCGCCCTTCCCAACAGTTGCGCAGCCTGAATGGCGAATGGG
[124 nt withheld, positions 7121-7244]
C
[91 nt withheld, positions 7246-7336]
A
[49 nt withheld, positions 7338-7386]
CCTTTGACGTTGGAGTCCACGTTCTTT
[37 nt withheld, positions 7414-7450]
ACCCTATCTCGGTCTATTCTTTTGATTTATAAGGGATTTTGCCGATTTCGGCCTATTGGTTAAAAAATGA
GCTGATTTAACAAAAATTTAACGCGAATTTTAACAAAATATTAACGCTTACAATTTAGGTGGCACTTTTC
GGGGAAATGTGCGCGGAACCCCTATTTGTTTATTTTTCTAAATACATTCAAATATGTATCCGCTCATGAG
ACAATAACCCTGATAAATGCTTCAATAATATTGAAAAAGGAAGAGTATGAGTATTCAACATTTCCGTGTC
GCCCTTATTCCCTTTTTTGCGGCATTTTGCCTTCCTGTTTTTGCTCACCCAGAAACGCTGGTGAAAGTAA
AAGATGCTGAAGATCAGTTGGGTGCACGAGTGGGTTACATCGAACTGGATCTCAACAGCGGTAAGATCCT
TGAGAGTTTTCGCCCCGAAGAACGTTTTCCAATGATGAGCACTTTTAAAGTTCTGCTATGTGGCGCGGTA
TTATCCCGTATTGACGCCGGGCAAGAGCAACTCGGTCGCCGCATACACTATTCTCAGAATGACTTGGTTG
AGTACTCACCAGTCACAGAAAAGCATCTTACGGATGGCATGACAGTAAGAGAATTATGCAGTGCTGCCAT
AACCATGAGTGATAACACTGCGGCCAACTTACTTCTGACAACGATCGGAGGACCGAAGGAGCTAACCGCT
TTTTTGCACAACATGGGGGATCATGTAACTCGCCTTGATCGTTGGGAACCGGAGCTGAATGAAGCCATAC
CAAACGACGAGCGTGACACCACGATGCCTGTAGCAATGGCAACAACGTTGCGCAAACTATTAACTGGCGA
ACTACTTACTCTAGCTTCCCGGCAACAATTAATAGACTGGATGGAGGCGGATAAAGTTGCAGGACCACTT
CTGCGCTCGGCCCTTCCGGCTGGCTGGTTTATTGCTGATAAATCTGGAGCCGGTGAGCGTGGGTCTCGCG
GTATCATTGCAGCACTGGGGCCAGATGGTAAGCCCTCCCGTATCGTAGTTATCTACACGACGGGGAGTCA
GGCAACTATGGATGAACGAAATAGACAGATCGCTGAGATAGGTGCCTCACTGATTAAGCATTGGTAACTG
TCAGACCAAGTTTACTCATATATACTTTAGATTGATTTAAAACTTCATTTTTAATTTAAAAGGATCTAGG
TGAAGATCCTTTTTGATAATCTCATGACCAAAATCCCTTAACGTGAGTTTTCGTTCCACTGAGCGTCAGA
CCCCGTAGAAAAGATCAAAGGATCTTCTTGAGATCCTTTTTTTCTGCGCGTAATCTGCTGCTTGCAAACA
AAAAAACCACCGCTACCAGCGGTGGTTTGTTTGCCGGATCAAGAGCTACCAACTCTTTTTCCGAAGGTAA
CTGGCTTCAGCAGAGCGCAGATACCAAATACTGTTCTTCTAGTGTAGCCGTAGTTAGGCCACCACTTCAA
GAACTCTGTAGCACCGCCTACATACCTCGCTCTGCTAATCCTGTTACCAGTGGCTGCTGCCAGTGGCGAT
AAGTCGTGTCTTACCGGGTTGGACTCAAGACGATAGTTACCGGATAAGGCGCAGCGGTCGGGCTGAACGG
GGGGTTCGTGCACACAGCCCAGCTTGGAGCGAACGACCTACACCGAACTGAGATACCTACAGCGTGAGCT
ATGAGAAAGCGCCACGCTTCCCGAAGGGAGAAAGGCGGACAGGTATCCGGTAAGCGGCAGGGTCGGAACA
GGAGAGCGCACGAGGGAGCTTCCAGGGGGAAACGCCTGGTATCTTTATAGTCCTGTCGGGTTTCGCCACC
TCTGACTTGAGCGTCGATTTTTGTGATGCTCGTCAGGGGGGCGGAGCCTATGGAAAAACGCCAGCAACGC
GGCCTTTTTACGGTTCCTGGCCTTTTGCTGGCCTTTTGCTCACATGTTCTTTCCTGCGTTATCCCCTGAT
TCTGTGGATAACCGTATTACCGCCTTTGAGTGAGCTGATACCGCTCGCCGCAGCCGAACGACCGAGCGCA
GCGAGTCAGTGAGCGAGGAAGCGGAAGAGCGCCCAATACGCAAACCGCCTCTCCCCGCGCGTTGGCCGAT
TCATTAATGCAGCTGGCACGACAGGTTTCCCGACTGGAAAGCGGGCAGTGAGCGCAACGCAATTAATGTG
AGTTAGCTCACTCATTAGGCACCCCAGGCTTTACACTTTATGCTTCCGGCTCGTATGTTGTGTGGAATTG
TGAGCGGATAACAATTTCACACAGGAAACAGCTATGACCATGATTACGCCAAGCGCGCAATTAACCCTCA
CTAAAGGGAACAAAAGCTGGAGCTGCAAGC
