>Addgene plasmid #144183 | TFORF1536 | depositor partial sequence | sequence record 284664 | Insert
ACCGCCACCATGGGTGTGAAAACATTTACTCATAGCTCCTCTTCCCACAGCCAGGAAATGCTTGGAAAGC
TAAATATGCTGCGAAATGATGGACATTTTTGTGATATCACTATTCGTGTCCAGGACAAAATCTTCCGGGC
ACATAAGGTGGTACTAGCAGCTTGCAGTGATTTCTTTCGCACCAAACTTGTAGGCCAAGCCGAGGATGAG
AACAAGAATGTGTTGGATCTGCATCATGTTACAGTGACTGGCTTTATACCTCTTTTAGAATATGCTTACA
CAGCCACTCTATCAATTAACACAGAAAATATTATTGATGTTCTAGCAGCAGCCAGCTATATGCAAATGTT
CAGTGTTGCCAGCACCTGCTCAGAGTTCATGAAATCAAGCATTTTATGGAATACACCCAACAGCCAACCT
GAAAAGGGTCTAGATGCTGGACAAGAAAATAATTCTAACTGCAATTTTACTTCTCGAGATGGGAGCATTT
CTCCCGTGTCCTCAGAGTGCAGTGTGGTAGAAAGAACCATTCCTGTCTGCCGAGAATCCCGGAGAAAGCG
CAAAAGCTACATTGTTATGTCTCCTGAAAGTCCTGTAAAGTGTGGCACACAAACAAGCTCACCCCAGGTA
TTGAATTCTTCAGCTTCCTACTCAGAAAATAGAAACCAACCAGTTGACTCTTCCTTAGCTTTTCCTTGGA
CTTTTCCTTTTGGAATTGATCGAAGGATTCAGCCTGAGAAAGTTAAGCAAGCAGAAAATACCCGGACTTT
AGAATTACCTGGCCCATCTGAGACCGGTAGAAGAATGGCTGATTATGTGACTTGTGAGAGCACAAAAACT
ACCTTGCCTTTAGGTACCGAAGAAGATGTCCGGGTCAAAGTAGAAAGATTAAGTGATGAGGAGGTCCATG
AGGAAGTGTCCCAGCCTGTCAGTGCATCTCAGAGTTCGCTGAGTGATCAGCAGACAGTTCCAGGAAGTGA
ACAAGTCCAAGAGGACCTTCTGATTAGTCCACAGTCTTCCTCTATAGGCTCAGTAGATGAAGGCGTTTCT
GAGGGCTTGCCTACACTTCAAAGCACGTCTAGCACTAATGCTCCTCCGGATGATGATGATCGATTGGAAA
ATGTTCAGTATCCCTACCAACTCTACATTGCTCCTTCCACCAGCAGTACAGAGCGACCAAGTCCAAATGG
TCCCGACAGACCTTTTCAGTGTCCAACCTGCGGGGTGCGATTCACCCGTATTCAGAACCTAAAGCAGCAC
ATGCTCATCCACTCAGGAATTAAACCATTTCAGTGTGACCGCTGTGGGAAAAAGTTCACCAGGGCTTACT
CGCTAAAGATGCATCGCCTAAAGCATGAAGTACCACTCCAAAGGCAAGGAACCATGATTGACAACAGTCA
AGCTGTGGATGAAATGACCAGGAACGGAGAATAGTAATGAACTAGTCCGTAACTTGAAAGTATTTCGATT
TCTTGGCTTTATATATCTTGTGGAAAGGACGATAGTCGGCGCGTAGCTGCGGGTAG
