>Addgene plasmid #144183 | TFORF1536 | depositor partial sequence | sequence record 284665 | Barcode
TAGTCGGCGCGTAGCTGCGGGTAG
